>Addgene plasmid #162156 | pHR_EF1a-->sGFP_PGK-->puroR | addgene full sequence | sequence record 330423 | Addgene NGS Result
GCATCAAGCAGCTCCAGGCAAGAATCCTGGCTGTGGAAAGATACCTAAAGGATCAACAGCTCCTGGGGAT
TTGGGGTTGCTCTGGAAAACTCATTTGCACCACTGCTGTGCCTTGGAATGCTAGTTGGAGTAATAAATCT
CTGGAACAGATTTGGAATCACACGACCTGGATGGAGTGGGACAGAGAAATTAACAATTACACAAGCTTAA
TACACTCCTTAATTGAAGAATCGCAAAACCAGCAAGAAAAGAATGAACAAGAATTATTGGAATTAGATAA
ATGGGCAAGTTTGTGGAATTGGTTTAACATAACAAATTGGCTGTGGTATATAAAATTATTCATAATGATA
GTAGGAGGCTTGGTAGGTTTAAGAATAGTTTTTGCTGTACTTTCTATAGTGAATAGAGTTAGGCAGGGAT
ATTCACCATTATCGTTTCAGACCCACCTCCCAACCCCGAGGGGACCCGACAGGCCCGAAGGAATAGAAGA
AGAAGGTGGAGAGAGAGACAGAGACAGATCCATTCGATTAGTGAACGGATCTCGACGGTATCGCCAAATG
GCAGTATTCATCCACAATTTTAAAAGAAAAGGGGGGATTGGGGGGTACAGTGCAGGGGAAAGAATAGTAG
ACATAATAGCAACAGACATACAAACTAAAGAATTACAAAAACAAATTACAAAAATTCAAAATTTTCGGGT
TTATTACAGGGACAGCAGAGATCCAGTTTGGATCGATAAGCTTGATATCGAATTCCGTGAGGCTCCGGTG
CCCGTCAGTGGGCAGAGCGCACATCGCCCACAGTCCCCGAGAAGTTGGGGGGAGGGGTCGGCAATTGAAC
CGGTGCCTAGAGAAGGTGGCGCGGGGTAAACTGGGAAAGTGATGTCGTGTACTGGCTCCGCCTTTTTCCC
GAGGGTGGGGGAGAACCGTATATAAGTGCAGTAGTCGCCGTGAACGTTCTTTTTCGCAACGGGTTTGCCG
CCAGAACACAGGTAAGTGCCGTGTGTGGTTCCCGCGGGCCTGGCCTCTTTACGGGTTATGGCCCTTGCGT
GCCTTGAATTACTTCCACCTGGCTGCAGTACGTGATTCTTGATCCCGAGCTTCGGGTTGGAAGTGGGTGG
GAGAGTTCGAGGCCTTGCGCTTAAGGAGCCCCTTCGCCTCGTGCTTGAGTTGAGGCCTGGCCTGGGCGCT
GGGGCCGCCGCGTGCGAATCTGGTGGCACCTTCGCGCCTGTCTCGCTGCTTTCGATAAGTCTCTAGCCAT
TTAAAATTTTTGATGACCTGCTGCGACGCTTTTTTTCTGGCAAGATAGTCTTGTAAATGCGGGCCAAGAT
CTGCACACTGGTATTTCGGTTTTTGGGGCCGCGGGCGGCGACGGGGCCCGTGCGTCCCAGCGCACATGTT
CGGCGAGGCGGGGCCTGCGAGCGCGGCCACCGAGAATCGGACGGGGGTAGTCTCAAGCTGGCCGGCCTGC
TCTGGTGCCTGGCCTCGCGCCGCCGTGTATCGCCCCGCCCTGGGCGGCAAGGCTGGCCCGGTCGGCACCA
GTTGCGTGAGCGGAAAGATGGCCGCTTCCCGGCCCTGCTGCAGGGAGCTCAAAATGGAGGACGCGGCGCT
CGGGAGAGCGGGCGGGTGAGTCACCCACACAAAGGAAAAGGGCCTTTCCGTCCTCAGCCGTCGCTTCATG
TGACTCCACGGAGTACCGGGCGCCGTCCAGGCACCTCGATTAGTTCTCGAGCTTTTGGAGTACGTCGTCT
TTAGGTTGGGGGGAGGGGTTTTATGCGATGGAGTTTCCCCACACTGAGTGGGTGGAGACTGAAGTTAGGC
CAGCTTGGCACTTGATGTAATTCTCCTTGGAATTTGCCCTTTTTGAGTTTGGATCTTGGTTCATTCTCAA
GCCTCAGACAGTGGTTCAAAGTTTTTTTCTTCCATTTCAGGTGTCGTGAGAATTCTCACGCGGCCGCCAC
CATGGGCGTTAAAGTCCTTTTCGCCCTGATCTGCATTGCCGTCGCAGAGGCCGTTTCTAAGGGTGAAGAA
TTGTTCACCGGAGTTGTGCCCATCCTGGTTGAGCTGGACGGAGACGTTAACGGACACAAGTTCTCAGTGA
GCGGCGAAGGAGAGGGCGACGCTACGTACGGTAAACTGACGTTGAAGTTCATCTGTACAACAGGAAAGCT
GCCAGTGCCCTGGCCTACACTCGTGACCACCCTCACCTACGGAGTCCAGTGCTTCTCCCGGTACCCCGAC
CACATGAAACAGCACGATTTCTTCAAGTCCGCGATGCCTGAGGGCTATGTTCAGGAACGCACCATATTCT
TCAAGGACGACGGTAACTATAAAACCAGGGCTGAAGTTAAGTTCGAGGGGGACACGTTGGTAAATAGAAT
TGAGTTGAAAGGAATCGATTTCAAAGAAGACGGCAATATTTTGGGCCACAAGCTGGAGTACAACTACAAC
AGCCACAACGTGTATATTATGGCTGATAAGCAGAAGAACGGCATCAAGGTGAACTTCAAAATCCGACACA
ATATCGAGGATGGCTCTGTGCAACTGGCCGACCATTACCAGCAAAACACGCCTATCGGCGACGGTCCGGT
TTTGCTGCCAGATAACCACTACCTCTCCACGCAATCAGCCCTCTCCAAGGATCCTAACGAAAAAAGAGAC
CATATGGTTCTGCTTGAATTCGTGACGGCTGCTGGGATCACCCTGGGAATGGATGAGCTGTATAAGTGAT
TAATTAAGGCCGCAACTCCCACCTGCAACATGCGTGACTGACTGAGGCCGCGACTCTAGAGTCGACCTGC
AGGTCTACCGGGTAGGGGAGGCGCTTTTCCCAAGGCAGTCTGGAGCATGCGCTTTAGCAGCCCCGCTGGG
CACTTGGCGCTACACAAGTGGCCTCTGGCCTCGCACACATTCCACATCCACCGGTAGGCGCCAACCGGCT
CCGTTCTTTGGTGGCCCCTTCGCGCCACCTTCTACTCCTCCCCTAGTCAGGAAGTTCCCCCCCGCCCCGC
AGCTCGCGTCGTGCAGGACGTGACAAATGGAAGTAGCACGACTCACTAGTCTCGTGCAGATGGACAGCAC
CGCTGAGCAATGGAAGCGGGTAGGCCTTTGGGGCAGCGGCCAATAGCAGCTTTGCTCCTTCGCTTTCTGG
GCTCAGAGGCTGGGAAGGGGTGGGTCCGGGGGCGGGCTCAGGGGCGGGCTCAGGGGCGGGGCGGGCGCCC
GAAGGTCCTCCGGAGGCCCGGCATTCTGCACGCTTCAAAAGCGCACGTCTGCCGCGCTGTTCTCCTCTTC
CTCATCTCCGGGCCTTTCGTCCGCCACCATGACCGAGTACAAGCCCACGGTGCGCCTCGCCACCCGCGAC
GACGTCCCCAGGGCCGTACGCACCCTCGCCGCCGCGTTCGCCGACTACCCCGCCACGCGCCACACCGTCG
ATCCGGACCGCCACATCGAGCGGGTCACCGAGCTGCAAGAACTCTTCCTCACGCGCGTCGGGCTCGACAT
CGGCAAGGTGTGGGTCGCGGACGACGGCGCCGCGGTGGCGGTCTGGACCACGCCGGAGAGCGTCGAAGCG
GGGGCGGTGTTCGCCGAGATCGGCCCGCGCATGGCCGAGTTGAGCGGTTCCCGGCTGGCCGCGCAGCAAC
AGATGGAAGGCCTCCTGGCGCCGCACCGGCCCAAGGAGCCCGCGTGGTTCCTGGCCACCGTCGGCGTGTC
GCCCGACCACCAGGGCAAGGGTCTGGGCAGCGCCGTCGTGCTCCCCGGAGTGGAGGCGGCCGAGCGCGCC
GGGGTGCCCGCCTTCCTGGAGACATCCGCGCCCCGCAACCTCCCCTTCTACGAGCGGCTCGGCTTCACCG
TCACCGCCGACGTCGAGGTGCCCGAAGGACCGCGCACCTGGTGCATGACCCGCAAGCCCGGTGCCCCTGC
AGGCATGCAAGCTTGATATCAAGCTTATCGATAATCAACCTCTGGATTACAAAATTTGTGAAAGATTGAC
TGGTATTCTTAACTATGTTGCTCCTTTTACGCTATGTGGATACGCTGCTTTAATGCCTTTGTATCATGCT
ATTGCTTCCCGTATGGCTTTCATTTTCTCCTCCTTGTATAAATCCTGGTTGCTGTCTCTTTATGAGGAGT
TGTGGCCCGTTGTCAGGCAACGTGGCGTGGTGTGCACTGTGTTTGCTGACGCAACCCCCACTGGTTGGGG
CATTGCCACCACCTGTCAGCTCCTTTCCGGGACTTTCGCTTTCCCCCTCCCTATTGCCACGGCGGAACTC
ATCGCCGCCTGCCTTGCCCGCTGCTGGACAGGGGCTCGGCTGTTGGGCACTGACAATTCCGTGGTGTTGT
CGGGGAAATCATCGTCCTTTCCTTGGCTGCTCGCCTGTGTTGCCACCTGGATTCTGCGCGGGACGTCCTT
CTGCTACGTCCCTTCGGCCCTCAATCCAGCGGACCTTCCTTCCCGCGGCCTGCTGCCGGCTCTGCGGCCT
CTTCCGCGTCTTCGCCTTCGCCCTCAGACGAGTCGGATCTCCCTTTGGGCCGCCTCCCYKYAWSRMYAMY
GWCKWMCWMGRSRGCTGTAGATCTTAGCCACTTTTTAAAAGAAAAGGGGGGACTGGAAGGGCTAATTCAC
TCCCAACGAAGACAAGATCTGCTTTTTGCTTGTACTGGGTCTCTCTGGTTAGACCAGATCTGAGCCTGGG
AGCTCTCTGGCTAACTAGGGAACCCACTGCTTAAGCCTCAATAAAGCTTGCCTTGAGTGCTTCAAGTAGT
GTGTGCCCGTCTGTTGTGTGACTCTGGTAACTAGAGATCCCTCAGACCCTTTTAGTCAGTGTGGAAAATC
TCTAGCAGCATCTAGAATTAATTCCGTGTATTCTATAGTGTCACCTAAATCGTATGTGTATGATACATAA
GGTTATGTATTAATTGTAGCCGCGTTCTAACGACAATATGTACAAGCCTAATTGTGTAGCATCTGGCTTA
CTGAAGCAGACCCTATCATCTCTCTCGTAAACTGCCGTCAGAGTCGGTTTGGTTGGACGAACCTTCTGAG
TTTCTGGTAACGCCGTCCCGCACCCGGAAATGGTCAGCGAACCAATCAGCAGGGTCATCGCTAGCCAGAT
CCTCTACGCCGGACGCATCGTGGCCGGCATCACCGGCGCCACAGGTGCGGTTGCTGGCGCCTATATCGCC
GACATCACCGATGGGGAAGATCGGGCTCGCCACTTCGGGCTCATGAGCGCTTGTTTCGGCGTGGGTATGG
TGGCAGGCCCCGTGGCCGGGGGACTGTTGGGCGCCATCTCCTTGCATGCACCATTCCTTGCGGCGGCGGT
GCTCAACGGCCTCAACCTACTACTGGGCTGCTTCCTAATGCAGGAGTCGCATAAGGGAGAGCGTCGAATG
GTGCACTCTCAGTACAATCTGCTCTGATGCCGCATAGTTAAGCCAGCCCCGACACCCGCCAACACCCGCT
GACGCGCCCTGACGGGCTTGTCTGCTCCCGGCATCCGCTTACAGACAAGCTGTGACCGTCTCCGGGAGCT
GCATGTGTCAGAGGTTTTCACCGTCATCACCGAAACGCGCGAGACGAAAGGGCCTCGTGATACGCCTATT
TTTATAGGTTAATGTCATGATAATAATGGTTTCTTAGACGTCAGGTGGCACTTTTCGGGGAAATGTGCGC
GGAACCCCTATTTGTTTATTTTTCTAAATACATTCAAATATGTATCCGCTCATGAGACAATAACCCTGAT
AAATGCTTCAATAATATTGAAAAAGGAAGAGTATGAGTATTCAACATTTCCGTGTCGCCCTTATTCCCTT
TTTTGCGGCATTTTGCCTTCCTGTTTTTGCTCACCCAGAAACGCTGGTGAAAGTAAAAGATGCTGAAGAT
CAGTTGGGTGCACGAGTGGGTTACATCGAACTGGATCTCAACAGCGGTAAGATCCTTGAGAGTTTTCGCC
CCGAAGAACGTTTTCCAATGATGAGCACTTTTAAAGTTCTGCTATGTGGCGCGGTATTATCCCGTATTGA
CGCCGGGCAAGAGCAACTCGGTCGCCGCATACACTATTCTCAGAATGACTTGGTTGAGTACTCACCAGTC
ACAGAAAAGCATCTTACGGATGGCATGACAGTAAGAGAATTATGCAGTGCTGCCATAACCATGAGTGATA
ACACTGCGGCCAACTTACTTCTGACAACGATCGGAGGACCGAAGGAGCTAACCGCTTTTTTGCACAACAT
GGGGGATCATGTAACTCGCCTTGATCGTTGGGAACCGGAGCTGAATGAAGCCATACCAAACGACGAGCGT
GACACCACGATGCCTGTAGCAATGGCAACAACGTTGCGCAAACTATTAACTGGCGAACTACTTACTCTAG
CTTCCCGGCAACAATTAATAGACTGGATGGAGGCGGATAAAGTTGCAGGACCACTTCTGCGCTCGGCCCT
TCCGGCTGGCTGGTTTATTGCTGATAAATCTGGAGCCGGTGAGCGTGGGTCTCGCGGTATCATTGCAGCA
CTGGGGCCAGATGGTAAGCCCTCCCGTATCGTAGTTATCTACACGACGGGGAGTCAGGCAACTATGGATG
AACGAAATAGACAGATCGCTGAGATAGGTGCCTCACTGATTAAGCATTGGTAACTGTCAGACCAAGTTTA
CTCATATATACTTTAGATTGATTTAAAACTTCATTTTTAATTTAAAAGGATCTAGGTGAAGATCCTTTTT
GATAATCTCATGACCAAAATCCCTTAACGTGAGTTTTCGTTCCACTGAGCGTCAGACCCCGTAGAAAAGA
TCAAAGGATCTTCTTGAGATCCTTTTTTTCTGCGCGTAATCTGCTGCTTGCAAACAAAAAAACCACCGCT
ACCAGCGGTGGTTTGTTTGCCGGATCAAGAGCTACCAACTCTTTTTCCGAAGGTAACTGGCTTCAGCAGA
GCGCAGATACCAAATACTGTTCTTCTAGTGTAGCCGTAGTTAGGCCACCACTTCAAGAACTCTGTAGCAC
CGCCTACATACCTCGCTCTGCTAATCCTGTTACCAGTGGCTGCTGCCAGTGGCGATAAGTCGTGTCTTAC
CGGGTTGGACTCAAGACGATAGTTACCGGATAAGGCGCAGCGGTCGGGCTGAACGGGGGGTTCGTGCACA
CAGCCCAGCTTGGAGCGAACGACCTACACCGAACTGAGATACCTACAGCGTGAGCTATGAGAAAGCGCCA
CGCTTCCCGAAGGGAGAAAGGCGGACAGGTATCCGGTAAGCGGCAGGGTCGGAACAGGAGAGCGCACGAG
GGAGCTTCCAGGGGGAAACGCCTGGTATCTTTATAGTCCTGTCGGGTTTCGCCACCTCTGACTTGAGCGT
CGATTTTTGTGATGCTCGTCAGGGGGGCGGAGCCTATGGAAAAACGCCAGCAACGCGGCCTTTTTACGGT
TCCTGGCCTTTTGCTGGCCTTTTGCTCACATGTTCTTTCCTGCGTTATCCCCTGATTCTGTGGATAACCG
TATTACCGCCTTTGAGTGAGCTGATACCGCTCGCCGCAGCCGAACGACCGAGCGCAGCGAGTCAGTGAGC
GAGGAAGCGGAAGAGCGCCCAATACGCAAACCGCCTCTCCCCGCGCGTTGGCCGATTCATTAATGCAGCT
GTGGAATGTGTGTCAGTTAGGGTGTGGAAAGTCCCCAGGCTCCCCAGCAGGCAGAAGTATGCAAAGCATG
CATCTCAATTAGTCAGCAACCAGGTGTGGAAAGTCCCCAGGCTCCCCAGCAGGCAGAAGTATGCAAAGCA
TGCATCTCAATTAGTCAGCAACCATAGTCCCGCCCCTAACTCCGCCCATCCCGCCCCTAACTCCGCCCAG
TTCCGCCCATTCTCCGCCCCATGGCTGACTAATTTTTTTTATTTATGCAGAGGCCGAGGCCGCCTCGGCC
TCTGAGCTATTCCAGAAGTAGTGAGGAGGCTTTTTTGGAGGCCTAGGCTTTTGCAAAAAGCTTGGACACA
AGACAGGCTTGCGAGATATGTTTGAGAATACCACTTTATCCCGCGTCAGGGAGAGGCAGTGCGTAAAAAG
ACGCGGACTCATGTGAAATACTGGTTTTTAGTGCGCCAGATCTCTATAATCTCGCGCAACCTATTTTCCC
CTCGAACACTTTTTAAGCCGTAGATAAACAGGCTGGGACACTTCACATGAGCGAAAAATACATCGTCACC
TGGGACATGTTGCAGATCCATGCACGTAAACTCGCAAGCCGACTGATGCCTTCTGAACAATGGAAAGGCA
TTATTGCCGTAAGCCGTGGCGGTCTGTACCGGGTGCGTTACTGGCGCGTGAACTGGGTATTCGTCATGTC
GATACCGTTTGTATTTCCAGCTACGATCACGACAACCAGCGCGAGCTTAAAGTGCTGAAACGCGCAGAAG
GCGATGGCGAAGGCTTCATCGTTATTGATGACCTGGTGGATACCGGTGGTACTGCGGTTGCGATTCGTGA
AATGTATCCAAAAGCGCACTTTGTCACCATCTTCGCAAAACCGGCTGGTCGTCCGCTGGTTGATGACTAT
GTTGTTGATATCCCGCAAGATACCTGGATTGAACAGCCGTGGGATATGGGCGTCGTATTCGTCCCGCCAA
TCTCCGGTCGCTAATCTTTTCAACGCCTGGCACTGCCGGGCGTTGTTCTTTTTAACTTCAGGCGGGTTAC
AATAGTTTCCAGTAAGTATTCTGGAGGCTGCATCCATGACACAGGCAAACCTGAGCGAAACCCTGTTCAA
ACCCCGCTTTAAACATCCTGAAACCTCGACGCTAGTCCGCCGCTTTAATCACGGCGCACAACCGCCTGTG
CAGTCGGCCCTTGATGGTAAAACCATCCCTCACTGGTATCGCATGATTAACCGTCTGATGTGGATCTGGC
GCGGCATTGACCCACGCGAAATCCTCGACGTCCAGGCACGTATTGTGATGAGCGATGCCGAACGTACCGA
CGATGATTTATACGATACGGTGATTGGCTACCGTGGCGGCAACTGGATTTATGAGTGGGCCCCGGATCTT
TGTGAAGGAACCTTACTTCTGTGGTGTGACATAATTGGACAAACTACCTACAGAGATTTAAAGCTCTAAG
GTAAATATAAAATTTTTAAGTGTATAATGTGTTAAACTACTGATTCTAATTGTTTGTGTATTTTAGATTC
CAACCTATGGAACTGATGAATGGGAGCAGTGGTGGAATGCCTTTAATGAGGAAAACCTGTTTTGCTCAGA
AGAAATGCCATCTAGTGATGATGAGGCTACTGCTGACTCTCAACATTCTACTCCTCCAAAAAAGAAGAGA
AAGGTAGAAGACCCCAAGGACTTTCCTTCAGAATTGCTAAGTTTTTTGAGTCATGCTGTGTTTAGTAATA
GAACTCTTGCTTGCTTTGCTATTTACACCACAAAGGAAAAAGCTGCACTGCTATACAAGAAAATTATGGA
AAAATATTCTGTAACCTTTATAAGTAGGCATAACAGTTATAATCATAACATACTGTTTTTTCTTACTCCA
CACAGGCATAGAGTGTCTGCTATTAATAACTATGCTCAAAAATTGTGTACCTTTAGCTTTTTAATTTGTA
AAGGGGTTAATAAGGAATATTTGATGTATAGTGCCTTGACTAGAGATCATAATCAGCCATACCACATTTG
TAGAGGTTTTACTTGCTTTAAAAAACCTCCCACACCTCCCCCTGAACCTGAAACATAAAATGAATGCAAT
TGTTGTTGTTAACTTGTTTATTGCAGCTTATAATGGTTACAAATAAAGCAATAGCATCACAAATTTCACA
AATAAAGCATTTTTTTCACTGCATTCTAGTTGTGGTTTGTCCAAACTCATCAATGTATCTTATCATGTCT
GGATCAACTGGATAACTCAAGCTAACCAAAATCATCCCAAACTTCCCACCCCATACCCTATTACCACTGC
CAATTACCTGTGGTTTCATTTACTCTAAACCTGTGATTCCTCTGAATTATTTTCATTTTAAAGAAATTGT
ATTTGTTAAATATGTACTACAAACTTAGTAGTTGGAAGGGCTAATTCACTCCCAAAGAAGACAAGATATC
CTTGATCTGTGGATCTACCACACACAAGGCTACTTCCCTGATTAGCAGAACTACACACCAGGGCCAGGGG
TCAGATATCCACTGACCTTTGGATGGTGCTACAAGCTAGTACCAGTTGAGCCAGATAAGGTAGAAGAGGC
CAATAAAGGAGAGAACACCAGCTTGTTACACCCTGTGAGCCTGCATGGGATGGATGACCCGGAGAGAGAA
GTGTTAGAGTGGAGGTTTGACAGCCGCCTAGCATTTCATCACGTGGCCCGAGAGCTGCATCCGGAGTACT
TCAAGAACTGCTGATATCGAGCTTGCTACAAGGGACTTTCCGCTGGGGACTTTCCAGGGAGGCGTGGCCT
GGGCGGGACTGGGGAGTGGCGAGCCCTCAGATCCTGCATATAAGCAGCTGCTTTTTGCCTGTACTGGGTC
TCTCTGGTTAGACCAGATCTGAGCCTGGGAGCTCTCTGGCTAACTAGGGAACCCACTGCTTAAGCCTCAA
TAAAGCTTGCCTTGAGTGCTTCAAGTAGTGTGTGCCCGTCTGTTGTGTGACTCTGGTAACTAGAGATCCC
TCAGACCCTTTTAGTCAGTGTGGAAAATCTCTAGCAGTGGCGCCCGAACAGGGACTTGAAAGCGAAAGGG
AAACCAGAGGAGCTCTCTCGACGCAGGACTCGGCTTGCTGAAGCGCGCACGGCAAGAGGCGAGGGGCGGC
GACTGGTGAGTACGCCAAAAATTTTGACTAGCGGAGGCTAGAAGGAGAGAGATGGGTGCGAGAGCGTCAG
TATTAAGCGGGGGAGAATTAGATCGCGATGGGAAAAAATTCGGTTAAGGCCAGGGGGAAAGAAAAAATAT
AAATTAAAACATATAGTATGGGCAAGCAGGGAGCTAGAACGATTCGCAGTTAATCCTGGCCTGTTAGAAA
CATCAGAAGGCTGTAGACAAATACTGGGACAGCTACAACCATCCCTTCAGACAGGATCAGAAGAACTTAG
ATCATTATATAATACAGTAGCAACCCTCTATTGTGTGCATCAAAGGATAGAGATAAAAGACACCAAGGAA
GCTTTAGACAAGATAGAGGAAGAGCAAAACAAAAGTAAGACCACCGCACAGCAAGCGGCCGGCCGCTGAT
CTTCAGACCTGGAGGAGGAGATATGAGGGACAATTGGAGAAGTGAATTATATAAATATAAAGTAGTAAAA
ATTGAACCATTAGGAGTAGCACCCACCAAGGCAAAGAGAAGAGTGGTGCAGAGAGAAAAAAGAGCAGTGG
GAATAGGAGCTTTGTTCCTTGGGTTCTTGGGAGCAGCAGGAAGCACTATGGGCGCAGCGTCAATGACGCT
GACGGTACAGGCCAGACAATTATTGTCTGGTATAGTGCAGCAGCAGAACAATTTGCTGAGGGCTATTGAG
GCGCAACAGCATCTGTTGCAACTCACAGTCTGGG
Features (pLannotate 1.2.2; 35 found; start..end, strand, type, name):
      3..542     +  CDS            env (fragment): ENV_HV1H2 - Experimental evidence at protein level: Swiss-Prot protein existence level 1. [Transmembrane protein gp41]: Acts as a class I viral fusion protein. Under the current model, the protein has at least 3 conformational states: pre-fusion native state, pre-hairpin intermediate state, and post-fusion hairpin state. During fusion of viral and target intracellular membranes, the coiled coil regions (heptad repeats) assume a trimer-of-hairpins structure, positioning the fusion peptide in close proximity to the C-terminal region of the ectodomain. The formation of this structure appears to d
    578..695     +  misc_feature   cPPT/CTS: central polypurine tract and central termination sequence of HIV-1
    732..756     -  misc_feature   MCS (fragment): pBluescript multiple cloning site
    761..1939    +  promoter       EF-1α promoter: strong constitutive promoter for human elongation factor EF-1α
   2013..2726    +  CDS            EGFP: EGFP is a basic (constitutively fluorescent) green fluorescent protein published in 1996, derived from Aequorea victoria. It is reported to be a rapidly-maturing weak dimer with moderate acid sensitivity.
   2784..2803    +  misc_feature   MCS (fragment): pUC18/19 multiple cloning site
   2810..3309    +  promoter       PGK promoter: mouse phosphoglycerate kinase 1 promoter
   3319..3915    +  CDS            PuroR (fragment): puromycin N-acetyltransferase; pac from Streptomyces; confers resistance to puromycin
   3916..3934    +  misc_feature   MCS (fragment): pUC18/19 multiple cloning site
   3935..3953    +  misc_feature   MCS (fragment): pBluescript multiple cloning site
   3953..4538    +  misc_feature   WPRE: woodchuck hepatitis virus posttranscriptional regulatory element
   4583..4602    +  misc_feature   cPPT/CTS (fragment): central polypurine tract and central termination sequence of HIV-1
   4604..4837    +  LTR            3' LTR (ΔU3): self-inactivating 3' long terminal repeat (LTR) from HIV-1
   4862..4880    -  promoter       SP6 promoter: promoter for bacteriophage SP6 RNA polymerase
   5108..5387    +  CDS            TcR (fragment): tetracycline efflux protein; tet; confers resistance to tetracycline
   5388..5436    -  misc_feature   bom (fragment): basis of mobility region from pBR322
   5538..5573    -  CDS            rop (fragment): Rop protein, which maintains plasmids at low copy number; rop
   5668..5772    +  promoter       AmpR promoter: bla
   5773..6633    +  CDS            AmpR: β-lactamase; bla; confers resistance to ampicillin, carbenicillin, and related antibiotics
   6804..7392    +  rep_origin     ori: high-copy-number ColE1/pMB1/pBR322/pUC origin of replication
   7575..7631    +  CDS            lacI (fragment): lac repressor; lacI; The lac repressor binds to the lac operator to inhibit transcription in E. coli. This inhibition can be relieved by adding lactose or isopropyl-β-D-thiogalactopyranoside (IPTG).
   7638..7967    +  promoter       SV40 promoter: SV40 enhancer and early promoter
   8167..8286    +  CDS            gpt (fragment): XGPT_ECOLI - Also known as gpp, gxu. Experimental evidence at protein level: Swiss-Prot protein existence level 1. Purine salvage pathway enzyme that catalyzes the transfer of the ribosyl-5-phosphate group from 5-phospho-alpha-D-ribose 1- diphosphate (PRPP) to the N9 position of the 6-oxopurines guanine and xanthine to form the corresponding ribonucleotides GMP (guanosine 5'- monophosphate) and XMP (xanthosine 5'-monophosphate), with the release of PPi. To a lesser extent, also acts on hypoxanthine (PubMed:9100006, PubMed:3886014). Does not ribophosphorylate adenine (PubMed:3886014). From Esch
   8286..8621    +  CDS            gpt (fragment): XGPT_ECOLI - Also known as gpp, gxu. Experimental evidence at protein level: Swiss-Prot protein existence level 1. Purine salvage pathway enzyme that catalyzes the transfer of the ribosyl-5-phosphate group from 5-phospho-alpha-D-ribose 1- diphosphate (PRPP) to the N9 position of the 6-oxopurines guanine and xanthine to form the corresponding ribonucleotides GMP (guanosine 5'- monophosphate) and XMP (xanthosine 5'-monophosphate), with the release of PPi. To a lesser extent, also acts on hypoxanthine (PubMed:9100006, PubMed:3886014). Does not ribophosphorylate adenine (PubMed:3886014). From Esch
   8716..9021    +  CDS            frsA (fragment): FRSA_ECOLI - Also known as yafA. Experimental evidence at protein level: Swiss-Prot protein existence level 1. Catalyzes the hydrolysis of esters (PubMed:15808744). Displays esterase activity toward pNP-butyrate (PubMed:15808744). May stimulate mixed-acid fermentation by acting as a fermentation/respiration switch that down-regulates respiration and up- regulates fermentation rates (PubMed:15169777). From Escherichia coli (strain K12).
   9025..9099    +  CDS            small t antigen (fragment): SV40 (simian virus 40) small t antigen
   9101..9166    +  intron         small t intron: SV40 (simian virus 40) small t antigen intron
   9296..9316    +  CDS            SV40 NLS: nuclear localization signal of SV40 (simian virus 40) large T antigen
   9635..9718    +  CDS            large T antigen (fragment): large T antigen from SV40 (simian virus 40)
   9741..9875    +  polyA_signal   SV40 poly(A) signal: SV40 polyadenylation signal
  10042..10371   +  CDS            nef (fragment): NEF_HV1BR - Experimental evidence at protein level: Swiss-Prot protein existence level 1. Extracellular Nef protein targets CD4(+) T-lymphocytes for apoptosis by interacting with CXCR4 surface receptors (PubMed:14990729). From Human immunodeficiency virus type 1 group M subtype B (isolate BRU/LAI) (HIV-1).
  10419..10676   +  LTR            5' LTR (truncated): truncated 5' long terminal repeat (LTR) from HIV-1
  10723..10848   +  misc_feature   HIV-1 Ψ: packaging signal of human immunodeficiency virus type 1
  10832..11170   +  CDS            HIV-1 gag (fragment): gag protein from human immunodeficiency virus 1; gag
  11345..64      +  misc_feature   RRE (across the origin): The Rev response element (RRE) of HIV-1 allows for Rev-dependent mRNA export from the nucleus to the cytoplasm.
