[The description below was written by a language model from this plasmid's Addgene catalogue record and pLannotate feature annotations shown in this document.]
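Description:
pHR_EF1a-->sGFP_PGK-->puroR is an 11.5 kb HIV-1-derived lentiviral transfer vector built on the pHR backbone, intended for constitutive GFP expression in mammalian cells. In bacteria it is maintained through a high-copy ColE1/pUC-type origin and selected with ampicillin via the bla gene.

The viral region begins with a 5' LTR, annotated as truncated and preceded by a nef fragment. It continues through the Ψ packaging signal with an adjoining gag fragment, the Rev response element within an env fragment, and the cPPT/CTS. Respectively, these support genome encapsidation, Rev-dependent nuclear export of the unspliced vector RNA, and efficient nuclear import in the target cell.

Two independent expression units follow. The human EF-1α promoter drives an EGFP coding sequence. The construct name calls this "sGFP", and there is a short unannotated gap between promoter and EGFP, but the record does not state what the "s" denotes. Downstream, the mouse PGK promoter drives puromycin N-acetyltransferase, so transduced cells can be selected with puromycin. A WPRE after the second cassette enhances transcript stability and expression, and the ΔU3 3' LTR makes the integrated provirus self-inactivating.

The non-viral part of the plasmid carries legacy pHR sequences with no role in the payload. These include an SV40 promoter with gpt fragments, SV40 small t intron and poly(A) sequences, and remnants of TcR, rop and lacI. Typical use is production of lentivirus, with packaging and envelope functions supplied separately, to generate stable, puromycin-selectable GFP-expressing cell lines. The associated publication concerns synthetic morphogen systems for multicellular patterning.
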