Addgene plasmid #162156: pHR_EF1a-->sGFP_PGK-->puroR
Purpose: Lentiviral vector for constitutive expression of GFP in mammalian cells
Depositing lab: Wendell Lim. Depositing organization: University of California, San Francisco (UCSF). Publication: Engineering synthetic morphogen systems that can program multicellular patterning. Toda S, McKeithan WL, Hakkinen TJ, Lopez P, Klein OD, Lim WA. Science. 2020 Oct 16;370(6514):327-331. doi: 10.1126/science.abc0033. PubMed 33060357.
Backbone
  Vector backbone: pHR
  Vector type: Lentiviral
Growth in bacteria
  Bacterial resistance: Ampicillin, 100 μg/mL
  Growth temperature: 37°C
  Growth strain: NEB Stable
  Copy number: Unknown
Gene/Insert
  Gene/Insert name: EGFP
Terms and licenses: Academic/Nonprofit Terms; Industry Terms: Not Available to Industry
How to cite: pHR_EF1a-->sGFP_PGK-->puroR was a gift from Wendell Lim (Addgene plasmid # 162156 ; http://n2t.net/addgene:162156 ; RRID:Addgene_162156)
